>Addgene plasmid #78934 | PP255 | depositor full sequence | sequence record 147678 | PP255 sequence 5918 bps
TCTTCTCGTACGAGCTTGCTCCTGATCAGCCTATCTCGCAGCTGATGAATATCTTGTGGTAGGGGTTTGG
GAAAATCATTCGAGTTTGATGTTTTTCTTGGTATTTCCCACTCCTCTTCAGAGTACAGAAGATTAAGTGA
GACCTTCGTTTGTGCGGATCCCCCACACACCATAGCTTCAAAATGTTTCTACTCCTTTTTTACTCTTCCA
GATTTTCTCGGACTCCGCGCATCGCCGTACCACTTCAAAACACCCAAGCACAGCATACTAAATTTTCCCT
CTTTCTTCCTCTAGGGTGTCGTTAATTACCCGTACTAAAGGTTTGGAAAAGAAAAAAGAGACCGCCTCGT
TTCTTTTTCTTCGTCGAAAAAGGCAATAAAAATTTTTATCACGTTTCTTTTTCTTGAAATTTTTTTTTTT
AGTTTTTTTCTCTTTCAGTGACCTCCATTGATATTTAAGTTAATAAACGGTCTTCAATTTCTCAAGTTTC
AGTTTCATTTTTCTTGTTCTATTACAACTTTTTTTACTTCTTGTTCATTAGAAAGAAAGCATAGCAATCT
AATCTAAGGGGCGGTGTTGACAATTAATCATCGGCATAGTATATCGGCATAGTATAATACGACAAGGTGA
GGAACTAAACCATGGCCAAGTTGACCAGTGCCGTTCCGGTGCTCACCGCGCGCGACGTCGCCGGAGCGGT
CGAGTTCTGGACCGACCGGCTCGGGTTCTCCCGGGACTTCGTGGAGGACGACTTCGCCGGTGTGGTCCGG
GACGACGTGACCCTGTTCATCAGCGCGGTCCAGGACCAGGTGGTGCCGGACAACACCCTGGCCTGGGTGT
GGGTGCGCGGCCTGGACGAGCTGTACGCCGAGTGGTCGGAGGTCGTGTCCACGAACTTCCGGGACGCCTC
CGGGCCGGCCATGACCGAGATCGGCGAGCAGCCGTGGGGGCGGGAGTTCGCCCTGCGCGACCCGGCCGGC
AACTGCGTGCACTTCGTGGCCGAGGAGCAGGACTGACACGTCCGACGGCGGCCCACGGGTCCCAGGCCTC
GGAGATCCGTCCCCCTTTTCCTTTGTCGATATCATGTAATTAGTTATGTCACGCTTACATTCACGCCCTC
CCCCCACATCCGCTCTAACCGAAAAGGAAGGAGTTAGACAACCTGAAGTCTAGGTCCCTATTTATTTTTT
TATAGTTATGTTAGTATTAAGAACGTTATTTATATTTCAAATTTTTCTTTTTTTTCTGTACAGACGCGTG
TACGCATGTAACATTATACTGAAAACCTTGCTTGAGAAGGTTTTGGGACGCTCGAAGGCTTTAATTTGCA
AGCTGGAGACCAACATGTGAGCAAAAGGCCAGCAAAAGGCCAGGAACCGTAAAAAGGCCGCGTTGCTGGC
GTTTTTCCATAGGCTCCGCCCCCCTGACGAGCATCACAAAAATCGACGCTCAAGTCAGAGGTGGCGAAAC
CCGACAGGACTATAAAGATACCAGGCGTTTCCCCCTGGAAGCTCCCTCGTGCGCTCTCCTGTTCCGACCC
TGCCGCTTACCGGATACCTGTCCGCCTTTCTCCCTTCGGGAAGCGTGGCGCTTTCTCAATGCTCACGCTG
TAGGTATCTCAGTTCGGTGTAGGTCGTTCGCTCCAAGCTGGGCTGTGTGCACGAACCCCCCGTTCAGCCC
GACCGCTGCGCCTTATCCGGTAACTATCGTCTTGAGTCCAACCCGGTAAGACACGACTTATCGCCACTGG
CAGCAGCCACTGGTAACAGGATTAGCAGAGCGAGGTATGTAGGCGGTGCTACAGAGTTCTTGAAGTGGTG
GCCTAACTACGGCTACACTAGAAGGACAGTATTTGGTATCTGCGCTCTGCTGAAGCCAGTTACCTTCGGA
AAAAGAGTTGGTAGCTCTTGATCCGGCAAACAAACCACCGCTGGTAGCGGTGGTTTTTTTGTTTGCAAGC
AGCAGATTACGCGCAGAAAAAAAGGATCTCAAGAAGATCCTTTGATCTTTTCTACGGGGTCTGACGCTCA
GTGGAACGAAAACTCACGTTAAGGGATTTTGGTCATGAGATCAGATCTGAGCTCGTTTGGCCGTGGCCGT
GCTCGTCCTCGTCGGCCGGCTTGTCGACGACGGCGGTCTCCGTCGTCAGGATCATCCGGGCCACAAGCTT
GCTGACAGAAGCCTCAAGAAAAAAAAAATTCTTCTTCGACTATGCTGGAGGCAGAGATGATCGAGCCGGT
AGTTAACTATATATAGCTAAATTGGTTCCATCACCTCGAGTCCACACACCATAGCTTCAAAATGTTTCTA
CTCCTTTTTTACTCTTCCAGATTTTCTCGGACTCCGCGCATCGCCGTACCACTTCAAAACACCCAAGCAC
AGCATACTAAATTTCCCCTCTTTCTTCCTCTAGGGTGTCGTTAATTACCCGTACTAAAGGTTTGGAAAAG
AAAAAAGAGACCGCCTCGTTTCTTTTTCTTCGTCGAAAAAGGCAATAAAAATTTTTATCACGTTTCTTTT
TCTTGAAAATTTTTTTTTTGATTTTTTTCTCTTTCGATGACCTCCCATTGATATTTAAGTTAATAAACGG
TCTTCAATTTCTCAAGTTTCAGTTTCATTTTTCTTGTTCTATTACAACTTTTTTTACTTCTTGCTCATTA
GAAAGAAAGCATAGCAATCTAATCTAAGGACTAGTAAAAATGCGCGGAGCTCCTAAGAAAAAGCGCAAAG
TCCGGCCGGCATCTAGACCCGGGGAGCGCCCCTTCCAGTGTCGCATTTGCATGCGGAACTTTTCGCGCCA
GGACAGGCTTGACAGGCATACCCGTACTCATACCGGTGAAAAACCGTTTCAGTGTCGGATCTGTATGCGA
AATTTCTCCCAGAAGGAGCACTTGGCGGGGCATCTACGTACGCACACCGGCGAGAAGCCATTCCAATGCC
GAATATGCATGCGCAACTTCAGTCGCCGCGACAACCTGAACCGGCACCTAAAAACCCACCTGAGGAACAT
ATGCGGCGGAGGCACACCTGCAGCTGCGTCGACTCTAGAGGATCCATCTGCTGGAGACATGAGAGCTGCC
AACCTTTGGCCAAGCCCGCTCATGATCAAACGCTCTAAGAAGAACAGCCTGGCCTTGTCCCTGACGGCCG
ACCAGATGGTCAGTGCCTTGTTGGATGCTGAGCCCCCCATACTCTATTCCGAGTATGATCCTACCAGACC
CTTCAGTGAAGCTTCGATGATGGGCTTACTGACCAACCTGGCAGACAGGGAGCTGGTTCACATGATCAAC
TGGGCGAAGAGGGTGCCAGGCTTTGTGGATTTGACCCTCCATGATCAGGTCCACCTTCTAGAATGTGCCT
GGCTAGAGATCCTGATGATTGGTCTCGTCTGGCGCTCCATGGAGCACCCAGTGAAGCTACTGTTTGCTCC
TAACTTGCTCTTGGACAGGAACCAGGGAAAATGTGTAGAGGGCATGGTGGAGATCTTCGACATGCTGCTG
GCTACATCATCTCGGTTCCGCATGATGAATCTGCAGGGAGAGGAGTTTGTGTGCCTCAAATCTATTATTT
TGCTTAATTCTGGAGTGTACACATTTCTGTCCAGCACCCTGAAGTCTCTGGAAGAGAAGGACCATATCCA
CCGAGTCCTGGACAAGATCACAGACACTTTGATCCACCTGATGGCCAAGGCAGGCCTGACCCTGCAGCAG
CAGCACCAGCGGCTGGCCCAGCTCCTCCTCATCCTCTCCCACATCAGGCACATGAGTAACAAAGGCATGG
AGCATCTGTACAGCATGAAGTGCAAGAACGTGGTGCCCCTCTATGACCTGCTGCTGGAGATGCTGGACGC
CCACCGCCTACATGCGCCCACTAGCCGTGGAGGGGCATCCGTGGAGGAGACGGACCAAAGCCACTTGGCC
ACTGCGGGCTCTACTTCATCGCCTAGGGCCGACGCGCTGGACGATTTCGATCTCGACATGCTGGGTTCTG
ATGCCCTCGATGACTTTGACCTGGATATGTTGGGAAGCGACGCATTGGATGACTTTGATCTGGACATGCT
CGGCTCCGATGCTCTGGACGATTTCGATCTCGATATGTTAATTAACTACCCGTACGACGTTCCGGACTAC
GCTTCTTGAGGTACCATCGGTAGACCGGTCTTGCTAGATTCTAATCAAGAGGATGTCAGAATGCCATTTG
CCTGAGAGATGCAGGCTTCATTTTTGATACTTTTTTATTTGTAACCTATATAGTATAGGATTTTTTTTGT
CATTTTGTTTCTTCTCGTACGAGCTTGCTCCTGATCAGCCTATCTCGCAGCTGATGAATATCTTGTGGTA
GGGGTTTGGGAAAATCATTCGAGTTTGATGTTTTTCTTGGTATTTCCCACTCCTCTTCAGAGTACAGAAG
ATTAAGTGAGAGCTAGCATATCATATAGAAGTCATCGCGGCAGATCAATTCATCAATCGGAGTGAGGATA
TTGCGAGTTTACCACCATCAATCGGAGTGAGGATCTCCAATTGGTGACGGTCCAGTCATCAATCGGAGTG
AGGATTCAGCTGCTTCTCGAGGCCGCACATCAATCGGAGTGAGGATGTACAGGGTGGGCTGTTCCACCAT
CAATCGGAGTGAGGATTTGCGTCAATGGGGCGGAGTTCATCAATCGGAGTGAGGATATCGAAGTCATCGA
GAGCACTCATCAATCGGAGTGAGGATATACTCCACCCATTGACGTCACATCAATCGGAGTGAGGATTGGA
ACCAGAAGGGTCTCTTCATCAATCGGAGTGAGGATACCCTATGGGCGCGCCGTCGCTGGCAATAATAGCG
GGCGGACGCATGTCATGAGATTATTGGAAACCACCAGAATCGAATATAAAAGGCGAACACCTTTCCCAAT
TTTGGTTTCCCCTGACCCAAAGACTTTAAATTTAATTTATTTGTCCCTATTTCAATCAATTGAACAACTA
TCAAAACACAGAATTCATGGTGAGCAAGGGCGAGGAGCTGTTCACCGGGGTGGTGCCCATCCTGGTCGAG
CTGGACGGCGACGTAAACGGCCACAAGTTCAGCGTGTCCGGCGAGGGCGAGGGCGATGCCACCTACGGCA
AGCTGACCCTGAAGTTCATCTGCACCACCGGCAAGCTGCCCGTGCCCTGGCCCACCCTCGTGACCACCCT
GACCTACGGCGTGCAGTGCTTCAGCCGCTACCCCGACCACATGAAGCAGCACGACTTCTTCAAGTCCGCC
ATGCCCGAAGGCTACGTCCAGGAGCGCACCATCTTCTTCAAGGACGACGGCAACTACAAGACCCGCGCCG
AGGTGAAGTTCGAGGGCGACACCCTGGTGAACCGCATCGAGCTGAAGGGCATCGACTTCAAGGAGGACGG
CAACATCCTGGGGCACAAGCTGGAGTACAACTACAACAGCCACAACGTCTATATCATGGCCGACAAGCAG
AAGAACGGCATCAAGGTGAACTTCAAGATCCGCCACAACATCGAGGACGGCAGCGTGCAGCTCGCCGACC
ACTACCAGCAGAACACCCCCATCGGCGACGGCCCCGTGCTGCTGCCCGACAACCACTACCTGAGCACCCA
GAGCGCCCTGAGCAAAGACCCCAACGAGAAGCGCGATCACATGGTCCTGCTGGAGTTCGTGACCGCCGCC
GGGATCACTCTCGGCATGGACGAGCTGTACAAGGCCGCGGCGGCCGCCAGCTTTCTAGAACAAAAACTCA
TCTCAGAAGAGGATCTGAATAGCGCCGTCGACCATCATCATCATCATCATTGACCGGTCTTGCTAGATTC
TAATCAAGAGGATGTCAGAATGCCATTTGCCTGAGAGATGCAGGCTTCATTTTTGATACTTTTTTATTTG
TAACCTATATAGTATAGGATTTTTTTTGTCATTTTGTT
Features (pLannotate 1.2.2; 19 found; start..end, strand, type, name):
    157..568     +  promoter       TEF1 promoter: S. cerevisiae TEF1; promoter for EF-1α
    576..623     +  promoter       EM7 promoter: synthetic bacterial promoter&nbsp
    642..1016    +  CDS            BleoR: antibiotic-binding protein; Sh ble from Streptoalloteichus hindustanus; confers resistance to bleomycin, phleomycin, and Zeocin™
   1082..1329    +  terminator     CYC1 terminator: S. cerevisiae CYC1; transcription terminator for CYC1
   1404..1992    -  rep_origin     ori: high-copy-number ColE1/pMB1/pBR322/pUC origin of replication
   2087..2173    -  CDS            groL1 (fragment): CH601_MYCA1 - Also known as groEL1 From Mycobacterium avium (strain 104).
   2282..2688    +  promoter       TEF1 promoter: S. cerevisiae TEF1; promoter for EF-1α
   3038..3055    -  misc_feature   MCS (fragment): pUC18/19 multiple cloning site
   3060..3942    +  CDS            ERT2 (fragment): mutated ligand-binding domain of the human estrogen receptor (Feil et al., 1997)
   3951..4100    +  CDS            VP64: tetrameric repeat of the minimal activation domain of herpes simplex virus VP16 (Beerli et al., 1998)
   4175..4421    +  terminator     AOX1 terminator: Pichia pastoris AOX1; transcription terminator for AOX1
   4428..4446    +  promoter       CUP1 promoter (fragment): S. cerevisiae CUP1; inducible metallothionein promoter, regulated by Cu2+
   4515..4540    +  CDS            CyPet (fragment): cyan fluorescent protein optimized for FRET with YPet (Nguyen and Daugherty, 2005)
   4635..4657    -  promoter       CMV promoter (fragment): human cytomegalovirus (CMV) immediate early promoter
   4717..4737    -  enhancer       CMV enhancer (fragment): human cytomegalovirus immediate early enhancer; contains an 18-bp deletion relative to the standard CMV enhancer
   4809..4971    +  promoter       GAP promoter (fragment): promoter for Pichia pastoris glyceraldehyde-3-phosphate dehydrogenase
   4987..5703    +  CDS            EGFP: EGFP is a basic (constitutively fluorescent) green fluorescent protein published in 1996, derived from Aequorea victoria. It is reported to be a rapidly-maturing weak dimer with moderate acid sensitivity.
   5773..5790    +  CDS            capTEV™ (fragment): composite tag for in vivo biotinylation, TEV protease cleavage, and 6xHis tagging
   5814..142     +  terminator     AOX1 terminator (across the origin): Pichia pastoris AOX1; transcription terminator for AOX1
