[The description below was written by a language model from this plasmid's Addgene catalogue record and pLannotate feature annotations shown in this document.]
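Description:
PP255 is a 5.9 kb yeast expression plasmid built on the pPICZ A backbone, a vector family normally used in Pichia pastoris, although the record does not name the host explicitly. It is propagated in E. coli through a high-copy ColE1/pUC-type origin. A single Sh ble (BleoR) gene provides Zeocin selection in both hosts, because it sits behind tandem S. cerevisiae TEF1 and bacterial EM7 promoters and is terminated by the CYC1 terminator. No yeast replication origin is annotated, which is consistent with pPICZ-type vectors being maintained by genomic integration.

The payload appears to be a two-part inducible gene switch. A second copy of the S. cerevisiae TEF1 promoter (the "scTEF1" promoter in the catalogue entry) drives an open reading frame ending in an ERT2-type estrogen receptor ligand-binding domain fused to the VP64 activation domain, followed by an AOX1 terminator. About 350 bp between the promoter and ERT2 is unannotated. It may encode a DNA-binding domain, but the record does not identify it. Downstream, a fragment of the P. pastoris GAP promoter, described in the catalogue as the minimal promoter, precedes EGFP and a second AOX1 terminator. The region upstream of this minimal promoter carries only very short hits (CUP1, CyPet, CMV fragments). These are probably annotation artefacts and may correspond to activator binding sites. The groL1 and capTEV fragments are likewise probably incidental, the latter likely reflecting a His-tag remnant of the backbone.

The arrangement suggests a hormone-responsive synthetic transcription factor controlling a GFP reporter. The construct was used to characterise promoter and minimal-promoter combinations in work on programmable yeast production of biologics.
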