Addgene plasmid #78934: PP255
Purpose: Promoter: scTEF1, minimal Promoter: GAP. Figure 2 and 4.
Depositing lab: Timothy Lu. Depositing organization: Massachusetts Institute of Technology. Publication: Synthetic biology and microbioreactor platforms for programmable production of biologics at the point-of-care. Perez-Pinera P, Han N, Cleto S, Cao J, Purcell O, Shah KA, Lee K, Ram R, Lu TK. Nat Commun. 2016 Jul 29;7:12211. doi: 10.1038/ncomms12211. PubMed 27470089.
Backbone
  Vector backbone: pPICZ A
  Vector type: Yeast Expression
  Selectable markers: Zeocin
Growth in bacteria
  Bacterial resistance: Bleocin (Zeocin), 50 μg/mL
  Growth temperature: 37°C
  Growth strain: DH5alpha
  Copy number: Unknown
Gene/Insert
  Gene/Insert name: GFP
Terms and licenses: Academic/Nonprofit Terms; Industry Terms: Not Available to Industry
How to cite: PP255 was a gift from Timothy Lu (Addgene plasmid # 78934 ; http://n2t.net/addgene:78934 ; RRID:Addgene_78934)
