>Addgene plasmid #78934 | PP255 | addgene partial sequence | sequence record 153545 | EGFP-N 5'-CGTCGCCGTCCAGCTCGACCAG-3'
TGAATTCTGTGTTTTGATAGTTGTTCAATTGATTGAAATAGGGACAAATAAATTAAATTTAAAGTCTTTG
GGTCAGGGGAAACCAAAATTGGGAAAGGTGTTCGCCTTTTATATTCGATTCTGGTGGTTTCCAATAATCT
CATGACATGCGTCCGCCCGCTATTATTGCCAGCGACGGCGCGCCCATAGGGTATCCTCACTCCGATTGAT
GAAGAGACCCTTCTGGTTCCAATCCTCACTCCGATTGATGTGACGTCAATGGGTGGAGTATATCCTCACT
CCGATTGATGAGTGCTCTCGATGACTTCGATATCCTCACTCCGATTGATGAACTCCGCCCCATTGACGCA
AATCCTCACTCCGATTGATGGTGGAACAGCCCACCCTGTACATCCTCACTCCGATTGATGTGCGGCCTCG
AGAAGCAGCTGAATCCTCACTCCGATTGATGACTGGACCGTCACCAATTGGAGATCCTCACTCCGATTGA
TGGTGGTAAACTCGCAATATCCTCACTCCGATTGATGAATTGATCTGCCGCGATGACTTCTATATGATAT
GCTAGCTCTCACTTAATCTTCTGTACTCTGAAGAGGAGTGGGAAATACCAAGAAAAACATCAAACTCGAA
TGATTTTCCCAAACCCCTACCACAAGATATTCATCAGCTGCGAGATAGGCTGATCAGGAGCAAGCTCGTA
CGAGAAGAAACAAAATGACAAAAAAAATCCTATACTATATAGGTTACAAATAAAAAAGTATCAAAAATGA
AGCCTGCATCTCTCAGGCAAATGGCATTCTGACATCCTCTTGATTAGAATCTAGCAAGACCGGTCTACCG
ATGGTACCTCAAGAAGCGTAGTCCGGAACGTCGTACG
